Addgene plasmid #157068: pD649-HAsp-MPZ-COMP5AP-AviTag-9xHis
Purpose: Mammalian expression of cell-surface protein extracellular domain fused to COMP5AP-AviTag-9xHis. Protein is secreted from cells.
Depositing lab: Chris Garcia. Depositing organization: Stanford University. Publication: A Human IgSF Cell-Surface Interactome Reveals a Complex Network of Protein-Protein Interactions. Wojtowicz WM, Vielmetter J, Fernandes RA, Siepe DH, Eastman CL, Chisholm GB, Cox S, Klock H, Anderson PW, Rue SM, Miller JJ, Glaser SM, Bragstad ML, Vance J, Lam AW, Lesley SA, Zinn K, Garcia KC. Cell. 2020 Aug 20;182(4):1027-1043.e17. doi: 10.1016/j.cell.2020.07.025. PubMed 32822567.
Backbone
  Vector backbone: pD649
  Backbone size w/o insert (bp): 7153
  Vector type: Mammalian Expression
Growth in bacteria
  Bacterial resistance: Ampicillin, 100 μg/mL
  Growth temperature: 37°C
  Growth strain: DH5alpha
  Copy number: High Copy
Gene/Insert
  Gene/Insert name: MPZ (alt name: MYP0)
  Species: H. sapiens (human)
  Insert size (bp): 372
  Entrez Gene: MPZ (a.k.a. CHM, CHN2, CMT1, CMT1B, CMT2I, CMT2J, CMT4E, CMTDI3, CMTDID, DSS, HMSNIB, MPP, P0)
  Promoter: CMV/SP6
  Tag / fusion protein: COMP5AP-AviTag-9xHis (C terminal on backbone)
  Cloning method: Restriction Enzyme; 5′ cloning site GCGGCCGC (not destroyed); 3′ cloning site GGCGCGCC (not destroyed)
  Sequencing primers: 5′ ATTTAGGTGACACTATAG; 3′ CGTCGCACTCCATCACGGTG
Resource information
  A portion of this plasmid was derived from a plasmid made by: synthesis by ThermoFisher
Terms and licenses: Academic/Nonprofit Terms; Industry Terms: Not Available to Industry
Depositor comments: Some plasmids in this collection may have an IS4-like element ISVsa5 family transposase upstream of the CMV promoter.
How to cite: pD649-HAsp-MPZ-COMP5AP-AviTag-9xHis was a gift from Chris Garcia (Addgene plasmid # 157068 ; http://n2t.net/addgene:157068 ; RRID:Addgene_157068)
