[The description below was written by a language model from this plasmid's Addgene catalogue record and pLannotate feature annotations shown in this document.]
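Description:
pD649-HAsp-MPZ-COMP5AP-AviTag-9xHis is a mammalian expression plasmid built on the pD649 backbone for producing a secreted, multimerised form of the extracellular domain of human myelin protein zero (MPZ, also called P0 or MYP0), an immunoglobulin-superfamily adhesion molecule of peripheral myelin. It is propagated in E. coli as a high-copy plasmid through a ColE1/pUC-type origin with ampicillin selection (AmpR). The annotation also shows an SV40 early/EM7 promoter pair driving a puromycin N-acetyltransferase cassette with an SV40 polyadenylation signal, which could allow selection in mammalian cells. Short kanamycin-resistance, lacZα, ble and f1 origin fragments appear to be backbone remnants.

Expression is driven by the CMV enhancer and promoter, followed by a CMV intron A fragment. An SP6 promoter lies just upstream of the coding region and serves as a sequencing primer site. The open reading frame starts with a signal peptide, named HAsp in the construct and partly matched by the annotation software to an immunoglobulin heavy-chain leader. The MPZ ectodomain follows, cloned between retained NotI and AscI sites. It is fused at its C terminus to the coiled-coil pentamerisation region of rat cartilage oligomeric matrix protein (COMP), then human placental alkaline phosphatase, an AviTag for enzymatic biotinylation, and a polyhistidine tag (9xHis by name, annotated as 8xHis). A bGH polyadenylation signal ends the transcript.

The pentameric fusion raises avidity and carries an enzymatic reporter, which suits it to detecting weak extracellular receptor–ligand interactions. It belongs to a collection used to map the human IgSF cell-surface interactome. The depositor notes that some plasmids in the collection may carry an IS4-like transposase insertion upstream of the CMV promoter; none is annotated here.
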