Features (pLannotate 1.2.2; 24 found; start..end, strand, type, name):
    119..143     -  CDS            KanR (fragment): aminoglycoside phosphotransferase; aph(3')-Ia; confers resistance to kanamycin
    254..842     +  rep_origin     ori: high-copy-number ColE1/pMB1/pBR322/pUC origin of replication
   1067..1084    +  terminator     rrnB T2 terminator (fragment): transcription terminator T2 from the E. coli rrnB gene
   1109..1128    -  CDS            lacZα (fragment): LacZα fragment of β-galactosidase; lacZ fragment
   1584..1600    +  protein_bind   lac operator: The lac repressor binds to the lac operator to inhibit transcription in E. coli. This inhibition can be relieved by adding lactose or isopropyl-β-D-thiogalactopyranoside (IPTG). lac repressor encoded by lacI
   1843..2146    +  enhancer       CMV enhancer: human cytomegalovirus immediate early enhancer
   2147..2350    +  promoter       CMV promoter: human cytomegalovirus (CMV) immediate early promoter
   2486..2529    +  intron         CMV intron (fragment): modified intron A from human cytomegalovirus
   2581..2599    +  promoter       SP6 promoter: promoter for bacteriophage SP6 RNA polymerase
   2603..2640    +  CDS            IgH signal sequence (fragment): signal sequence from the mouse immunoglobulin heavy chain variable region
   2674..3120    +  CDS            MPZ (fragment): MYP0_HUMAN - Experimental evidence at protein level: Swiss-Prot protein existence level 1. Is an adhesion molecule necessary for normal myelination in the peripheral nervous system. It mediates adhesion between adjacent myelin wraps and ultimately drives myelin compaction. From Homo sapiens (Human).
   3217..3396    +  CDS            Comp (fragment): COMP_RAT - Experimental evidence at protein level: Swiss-Prot protein existence level 1. May play a role in the structural integrity of cartilage via its interaction with other extracellular matrix proteins such as the collagens and fibronectin. Can mediate the interaction of chondrocytes with the cartilage extracellular matrix through interaction with cell surface integrin receptors. Could play a role in the pathogenesis of osteoarthritis. Potent suppressor of apoptosis in both primary chondrocytes and transformed cells. Suppresses apoptosis by blocking the activation of caspase-3 and by indu
   3384..4836    +  CDS            SEAP (fragment): secreted alkaline phosphatase from human placenta The natural enzyme has a C-terminal transmembrane sequence that is replaced by a GPI anchor.
   4861..4902    +  CDS            AviTag™ (fragment): peptide tag that allows for enzymatic biotinylation
   4906..4929    +  CDS            8xHis: 8xHis affinity tag
   5075..5186    +  polyA_signal   bGH poly(A) signal: bovine growth hormone polyadenylation signal
   5187..5295    +  rep_origin     f1 ori (fragment): f1 bacteriophage origin of replication; arrow indicates direction of (+) strand synthesis
   5309..5638    +  promoter       SV40 promoter: SV40 enhancer and early promoter
   5686..5733    +  promoter       EM7 promoter: synthetic bacterial promoter&nbsp
   5752..6351    +  CDS            PuroR (fragment): puromycin N-acetyltransferase; pac from Streptomyces; confers resistance to puromycin
   6361..6486    +  CDS            ble (fragment): BLE_KLEPN - Experimental evidence at protein level: Swiss-Prot protein existence level 1. Binding protein with a strong affinity to the bleomycin family of antibiotics. Binds to CL990; an antimitotic-antibiotic compound. From Klebsiella pneumoniae.
   6481..6602    +  polyA_signal   SV40 poly(A) signal: SV40 polyadenylation signal
   6655..7515    -  CDS            AmpR: β-lactamase; bla; confers resistance to ampicillin, carbenicillin, and related antibiotics
   7518..89      -  promoter       AmpR promoter (fragment) (across the origin): bla
>Addgene plasmid #157068 | pD649-HAsp-MPZ-COMP5AP-AviTag-9xHis | depositor full sequence | sequence record 303245 | Full Sequence
TTTCAATATTATTGAAGCATTTATCAGGGTTATTGTCTCATGAGCGGATACATATTTGAATGTATTTAGA
AAAATAAACAAATAGGGGTCAGTGTTACAACCAATTAACCAATTCTGAACATTATCGCGAGCCCATTTAT
ACCTGAATATGGCTCATAACACCCCTTGCTCATGACCAAAATCCCTTAACGTGAGTTACGCGCGCGTCGT
TCCACTGAGCGTCAGACCCCGTAGAAAAGATCAAAGGATCTTCTTGAGATCCTTTTTTTCTGCGCGTAAT
CTGCTGCTTGCAAACAAAAAAACCACCGCTACCAGCGGTGGTTTGTTTGCCGGATCAAGAGCTACCAACT
CTTTTTCCGAAGGTAACTGGCTTCAGCAGAGCGCAGATACCAAATACTGTTCTTCTAGTGTAGCCGTAGT
TAGCCCACCACTTCAAGAACTCTGTAGCACCGCCTACATACCTCGCTCTGCTAATCCTGTTACCAGTGGC
TGCTGCCAGTGGCGATAAGTCGTGTCTTACCGGGTTGGACTCAAGACGATAGTTACCGGATAAGGCGCAG
CGGTCGGGCTGAACGGGGGGTTCGTGCACACAGCCCAGCTTGGAGCGAACGACCTACACCGAACTGAGAT
ACCTACAGCGTGAGCTATGAGAAAGCGCCACGCTTCCCGAAGGGAGAAAGGCGGACAGGTATCCGGTAAG
CGGCAGGGTCGGAACAGGAGAGCGCACGAGGGAGCTTCCAGGGGGAAACGCCTGGTATCTTTATAGTCCT
GTCGGGTTTCGCCACCTCTGACTTGAGCGTCGATTTTTGTGATGCTCGTCAGGGGGGCGGAGCCTATGGA
AAAACGCCAGCAACGCGGCCTTTTTACGGTTCCTGGCCTTTTGCTGGCCTTTTGCTCACATGTTCTTTCC
TGCGTTATCCCCTGATTCTGTGGATAACCGTATTACCGCCTTTGAGTGAGCTGATACCGCTCGCCGCAGC
CGAACGACCGAGCGCAGCGAGTCAGTGAGCGAGGAAGCGGAAGGCGAGAGTAGGGAACTGCCAGGCATCA
AACTAAGCAGAAGGCCCCTGACGGATGGCCTTTTTGCGTTTCTACAAACTCTTTCTGTGTTGTAAAACGA
CGGCCAGTCTTAAGCTCGGGCCCCCTGGGCGGTTCTGATAACGAGTAATCGTTAATCCGCAAATAACGTA
AAAACCCGCTTCGGCGGGTTTTTTTATGGGGGGAGTTTAGGGAAAGAGCATTTGTCAGAATATTTAAGGG
CGCCTGTCACTTTGCTTGATATATGAGAATTATTTAACCTTATAAATGAGAAAAAAGCAACGCACTTTAA
ATAAGATACGTTGCTTTTTCGATTGATGAACACCTATAATTAAACTATTCATCTATTATTTATGATTTTT
TGTATATACAATATTTCTAGTTTGTTAAAGAGAATTAAGAAAATAAATCTCGAAAATAATAAAGGGAAAA
TCAGTTTTTGATATCAAAATTATACATGTCAACGATAATACAAAATATAATACAAACTATAAGATGTTAT
CAGTATTTATTATCATTTAGAATAAATTTTGTGTCGCCCTTAATTGTGAGCGGATAACAATTACGAGCTT
CATGCACAGTGGCGTTGACTCAATATTGGCCATTAGCCATATTATTCATTGGTTATATAGCATAAATCAA
TATTGGCTATTGGCCATTGCATACGTTGTATCTATATCATAATATGTACATTTATATTGGCTCATGTCCA
ATATGACCGCCATGTTGGCATTGATTATTGACTAGTTATTAATAGTAATCAATTACGGGGTCATTAGTTC
ATAGCCCATATATGGAGTTCCGCGTTACATAACTTACGGTAAATGGCCCGCCTGGCTGACCGCCCAACGA
CCCCCGCCCATTGACGTCAATAATGACGTATGTTCCCATAGTAACGCCAATAGGGACTTTCCATTGACGT
CAATGGGTGGAGTATTTACGGTAAACTGCCCACTTGGCAGTACATCAAGTGTATCATATGCCAAGTACGC
CCCCTATTGACGTCAATGACGGTAAATGGCCCGCCTGGCATTATGCCCAGTACATGACCTTATGGGACTT
TCCTACTTGGCAGTACATCTACGTATTAGTCATCGCTATTACCATGGTGATGCGGTTTTGGCAGTACATC
AATGGGCGTGGATAGCGGTTTGACTCACGGGGATTTCCAAGTCTCCACCCCATTGACGTCAATGGGAGTT
TGTTTTGGCACCAAAATCAACGGGACTTTCCAAAATGTCGTAACAACTCCGCCCCATTGACGCAAATGGG
CGGTAGGCGTGTACGGTGGGAGGTCTATATAAGCAGAGCTCGTTTAGTGAACCGTCAGATCGCCTGGAGA
CGCCATCCACGCTGTTTTGACCTCCATAGAAGACACCGGGACCGATCCAGCCTCCGCGGCCGGGAACGGT
GCATTGGAACGCGGATTCCCCGTGCCAAGAGTGACGTAAGTACCGCCTATAGAGTCTATAGGCCCACCCC
CTTGGCTTCGTTAGAACGCGGCTACAATTAATACATAACCTTATGTATCATACACATACGATTTAGGTGA
CACTATAGAATAACATCCACTTTGCCTTTCTCTCCACAGGTGTCCACTCCCAGGTCCAACTGCACCTCGG
TTCTATCGAAAACGCGCCTGCTAGCGCCACCATGAAGACCATCATTGCCCTGAGCTACATCTTCTGCCTG
GTGTTCGCTGCGGCCGCCATCGTGGTGTACACAGATAGAGAAGTGCATGGCGCCGTGGGCAGCAGAGTGA
CACTGCACTGTAGCTTTTGGAGCAGCGAGTGGGTGTCCGACGACATCAGCTTTACCTGGCGGTATCAGCC
CGAAGGCGGAAGAGATGCCATCAGCATCTTCCACTATGCCAAGGGCCAGCCTTACATCGACGAAGTGGGC
ACCTTCAAAGAAAGAATCCAGTGGGTCGGAGATCCCCGGTGGAAGGATGGATCTATCGTGATCCACAACC
TGGACTACAGCGACAACGGCACCTTTACCTGCGACGTGAAGAACCCTCCTGACATCGTGGGCAAGACCAG
CCAAGTGACCCTGTACGTGTTCGAGAAGGTGCCAACCAGAGGCGCGCCGGAAGATCAAGTTGATCCAAGA
TTGATTGATGGCAAGGGCGGATCTCTGGAGGTGCTGTTCCAGGGACCAGGCGGAAGCGGCAATCCCGGCG
GCGATCTGGCCCCCCAGATGCTGCGCGAGCTGCAGGAGACCAATGCCGCCCTGCAGGACGTGCGCGAGCT
GCTGCGCCACCGCGTGAAGGAGATCACCTTCCTGAAGAACACCGTGATGGAGTGCGACGCCTGCGGTATG
CAGCCCTCTAGAGGCTCCGGCTCCATCATCCCAGTTGAGGAGGAGAACCCGGACTTCTGGAACCGCGAGG
CAGCCGAGGCCCTGGGTGCCGCCAAGAAGCTGCAGCCTGCACAGACAGCCGCCAAGAACCTCATCATCTT
CCTGGGCGATGGGATGGGGGTGTCTACGGTGACAGCTGCCAGGATCCTAAAAGGGCAGAAGAAGGACAAA
CTGGGGCCTGAGATACCCCTGGCCATGGACCGCTTCCCATATGTGGCTCTGTCCAAGACATACAATGTAG
ACAAACATGTGCCAGACAGTGGAGCCACAGCCACGGCCTACCTGTGCGGGGTCAAGGGCAACTTCCAGAC
CATTGGCTTGAGTGCAGCCGCCCGCTTTAACCAGTGCAACACGACACGCGGCAACGAGGTCATCTCCGTG
ATGAATCGGGCCAAGAAAGCAGGGAAGTCAGTGGGAGTGGTAACCACCACACGAGTGCAGCACGCCTCGC
CAGCCGGCACCTACGCCCACACGGTGAACCGCAACTGGTACTCGGACGCCGACGTGCCTGCCTCGGCCCG
CCAGGAGGGGTGCCAGGACATCGCTACGCAGCTCATCTCCAACATGGACATTGACGTGATCCTAGGTGGA
GGCCGAAAGTACATGTTTCGCATGGGAACCCCAGACCCTGAGTACCCAGATGACTACAGCCAAGGTGGGA
CCAGGCTGGACGGGAAGAATCTGGTGCAGGAATGGCTGGCGAAGCGCCAGGGTGCCCGGTATGTGTGGAA
CCGCACTGAGCTCATGCAGGCTTCCCTGGACCCGTCTGTGACCCATCTCATGGGTCTCTTTGAGCCTGGA
GACATGAAATACGAGATCCACCGAGACTCCACACTGGACCCCTCCCTGATGGAGATGACAGAGGCTGCCC
TGCGCCTGCTGAGCAGGAACCCCCGCGGCTTCTTCCTCTTCGTGGAGGGTGGTCGCATCGACCATGGTCA
TCATGAAAGCAGGGCTTACCGGGCACTGACTGAGACGATCATGTTCGACGACGCCATTGAGAGGGCGGGC
CAGCTCACCAGCGAGGAGGACACGCTGAGCCTCGTCACTGCCGACCACTCCCACGTCTTCTCCTTCGGAG
GCTACCCCCTGCGAGGGAGCTCCATCTTCGGGCTGGCCCCTGGCAAGGCCCGGGACAGGAAGGCCTACAC
GGTCCTCCTATACGGAAACGGTCCAGGCTATGTGCTCAAGGACGGCGCCCGGCCGGATGTTACCGAGAGC
GAGAGCGGGAGCCCCGAGTATCGGCAGCAGTCAGCAGTGCCCCTGGACGAAGAGACCCACGCAGGCGAGG
ACGTGGCGGTGTTCGCGCGCGGCCCGCAGGCGCACCTGGTTCACGGCGTGCAGGAGCAGACCTTCATAGC
GCACGTCATGGCCTTCGCCGCCTGCCTGGAGCCCTACACCGCCTGCGACCTGGCGCCCCCCGCCGGCACC
ACCGACGCCGCGCACCCGGGTGGCGGAGGACTGAACGACATCTTCGAGGCTCAGAAAATCGAATGGCACG
AACATCACCATCACCATCACCATCACCATTAAGGCCGGCCTGTAGTCACTGGCACAACGCGTTACCCGGT
AAGCCAATCGGGTATACACGGTCGTCATACTGCAGACAGGGTTCTTCTACTTTGCAAGATAGTCTTGAGT
AGTAAAATAAATAGATAGAGAAAATCAGCCTCGACTGTGCCTTCTAGTTGCCAGCCATCTGTTGTTTGCC
CCTCCCCCGTGCCTTCCTTGACCCTGGAAGGTGCCACTCCCACTGTCCTTTCCTAATAAAATGAGGAAAT
TGCATCACAACACTCAACCCTATCTCGGTCTATTCTTTTGATTTATAAGGGATTTTGCCGATTTCGGCCT
ATTGGTTAAAAAATGAGCTGATTTAACAAAAATTTAACGCGAATTAATTCTGTGGAATGTGTGTCAGTTA
GGGTGTGGAAAGTCCCCAGGCTCCCCAGCAGGCAGAAGTATGCAAAGCATGCATCTCAATTAGTCAGCAA
CCAGGTGTGGAAAGTCCCCAGGCTCCCCAGCAGGCAGAAGTATGCAAAGCATGCATCTCAATTAGTCAGC
AACCATAGTCCCGCCCCTAACTCCGCCCATCCCGCCCCTAACTCCGCCCAGTTCCGCCCATTCTCCGCCC
CATGGCTGACTAATTTTTTTTATTTATGCAGAGGCCGAGGCCGCCTCTGCCTCTGAGCTATTCCAGAAGT
AGTGAGGAGGCTTTTTTGGAGGCCTAGGCTTTTGCAAAAAGCTCCCGGGAGCTTGTATATCCATTTTCGG
ATCTGATCAGCACGTGTTGACAATTAATCATCGGCATAGTATATCGGCATAGTATAATACGACAAGGTGA
GGAACTAAACCATGACCGAGTACAAGCCCACGGTGCGCCTCGCCACCCGCGACGACGTCCCCAGGGCCGT
ACGCACCCTCGCCGCCGCGTTCGCCGACTACCCCGCCACGCGCCACACCGTCGATCCGGACCGCCACATC
GAGCGGGTCACCGAGCTGCAAGAACTCTTCCTCACGCGCGTCGGGCTCGACATCGGCAAGGTGTGGGTCG
CGGACGACGGCGCCGCGGTGGCGGTCTGGACCACGCCGGAGAGCGTCGAAGCGGGGGCGGTGTTCGCCGA
GATCGGCCCGCGCATGGCCGAGTTGAGCGGTTCCCGGCTGGCCGCGCAGCAACAGATGGAAGGCCTCCTG
GCGCCGCACCGGCCCAAGGAGCCCGCGTGGTTCCTGGCCACCGTCGGCGTCTCGCCCGACCACCAGGGCA
AGGGTCTGGGCAGCGCCGTCGTGCTCCCCGGAGTGGAGGCGGCCGAGCGCGCCGGGGTGCCCGCCTTCCT
GGAGACATCCGCGCCCCGCAACCTCCCCTTCTACGAGCGGCTCGGCTTCACCGTCACCGCCGACGTCGAG
GTGCCCGAAGGACCGCGCACCTGGTGCATGACCCGCAAGCCCGGTGCCTGACACGTGCTACGAGATTTCG
ATTCCACCGCCGCCTTCTATGAAAGGTTGGGCTTCGGAATCGTTTTCCGGGACGCCGGCTGGATGATCCT
CCAGCGCGGGGATCTCATGCTGGAGTTCTTCGCCCACCCCAACTTGTTTATTGCAGCTTATAATGGTTAC
AAATAAAGCAATAGCATCACAAATTTCACAAATAAAGCATTTTTTTCACTGCATTCTAGTTGTGGTTTGT
CCAAACTCATCAATGTATCTTATCATGTCTGTATACCGTCGACCTCTAGCTAGAGCTTGGCGTAATCATG
GTCATTACCAATGCTTAATCAGTGAGGCACCTATCTCAGCGATCTGTCTATTTCGTTCATCCATAGTTGC
CTGACTCCCCGTCGTGTAGATAACTACGATACGGGAGGGCTTACCATCTGGCCCCAGCGCTGCGATGATA
CCGCGAGAACCACGCTCACCGGCTCCGGATTTATCAGCAATAAACCAGCCAGCCGGAAGGGCCGAGCGCA
GAAGTGGTCCTGCAACTTTATCCGCCTCCATCCAGTCTATTAATTGTTGCCGGGAAGCTAGAGTAAGTAG
TTCGCCAGTTAATAGTTTGCGCAACGTTGTTGCCATCGCTACAGGCATCGTGGTGTCACGCTCGTCGTTT
GGTATGGCTTCATTCAGCTCCGGTTCCCAACGATCAAGGCGAGTTACATGATCCCCCATGTTGTGCAAAA
AAGCGGTTAGCTCCTTCGGTCCTCCGATCGTTGTCAGAAGTAAGTTGGCCGCAGTGTTATCACTCATGGT
TATGGCAGCACTGCATAATTCTCTTACTGTCATGCCATCCGTAAGATGCTTTTCTGTGACTGGTGAGTAC
TCAACCAAGTCATTCTGAGAATAGTGTATGCGGCGACCGAGTTGCTCTTGCCCGGCGTCAATACGGGATA
ATACCGCGCCACATAGCAGAACTTTAAAAGTGCTCATCATTGGAAAACGTTCTTCGGGGCGAAAACTCTC
AAGGATCTTACCGCTGTTGAGATCCAGTTCGATGTAACCCACTCGTGCACCCAACTGATCTTCAGCATCT
TTTACTTTCACCAGCGTTTCTGGGTGAGCAAAAACAGGAAGGCAAAATGCCGCAAAAAAGGGAATAAGGG
CGACACGGAAATGTTGAATACTCATATTCTTCCTT
