>Addgene plasmid #157068 | pD649-HAsp-MPZ-COMP5AP-AviTag-9xHis | depositor partial sequence | sequence record 303246 | insert (extracellular domain)
ATCGTGGTGTACACAGATAGAGAAGTGCATGGCGCCGTGGGCAGCAGAGTGACACTGCACTGTAGCTTTT
GGAGCAGCGAGTGGGTGTCCGACGACATCAGCTTTACCTGGCGGTATCAGCCCGAAGGCGGAAGAGATGC
CATCAGCATCTTCCACTATGCCAAGGGCCAGCCTTACATCGACGAAGTGGGCACCTTCAAAGAAAGAATC
CAGTGGGTCGGAGATCCCCGGTGGAAGGATGGATCTATCGTGATCCACAACCTGGACTACAGCGACAACG
GCACCTTTACCTGCGACGTGAAGAACCCTCCTGACATCGTGGGCAAGACCAGCCAAGTGACCCTGTACGT
GTTCGAGAAGGTGCCAACCAGA
